Addgene plasmid #146750: pCIneo-V5-SBP-HsSmg6-del136-152-siRNAres_K
Purpose: Mammalian Expression of HsSmg6-del136-152-siRNAres
Depositing lab: Elisa Izaurralde. Depositing organization: Max Planck Institute for Developmental Biology. Publication: SMG6 interacts with the exon junction complex via two conserved EJC-binding motifs (EBMs) required for nonsense-mediated mRNA decay. Kashima I, Jonas S, Jayachandran U, Buchwald G, Conti E, Lupas AN, Izaurralde E. Genes Dev. 2010 Nov 1. 24(21):2440-50. 10.1101/gad.604610 PubMed 20930030.
Backbone
  Vector backbone: pCI-neo
  Vector type: Mammalian Expression
Growth in bacteria
  Bacterial resistance: Ampicillin, 100 μg/mL
  Growth temperature: 37°C
  Growth strain: DH5alpha
  Copy number: High Copy
Gene/Insert
  Gene/Insert name: HsSmg6-del136-152-siRNAres
  Species: H. sapiens (human)
  Mutation: two silent mutations T594C, A699G and two non silent mutation G872C (R291P), A1022C (N341T) compared to the sequence given by NCBI: NM_017575
  Entrez Gene: SMG6 (a.k.a. C17orf31, EST1A, SMG-6, hSMG5/7a)
  Cloning method: Unknown
Terms and licenses: Academic/Nonprofit Terms; Industry Terms: Not Available to Industry
Depositor comments: Plasmids from this collection were made available to the research community and donated after the lab closed. Please note that the sequence provided by the depositing laboratory may be theoretical/predicted or based on Sanger sequencing results. There may be discrepancies between sequencing results obtained by Addgene and the depositor sequence. If an Addgene verified sequence is not available, please contact before placing your order to request that our lab fully sequence the plasmid.
How to cite: pCIneo-V5-SBP-HsSmg6-del136-152-siRNAres_K was a gift from Elisa Izaurralde (Addgene plasmid # 146750 ; http://n2t.net/addgene:146750 ; RRID:Addgene_146750)
