[The description below was written by a language model from this plasmid's Addgene catalogue record and pLannotate feature annotations shown in this document.]
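Description:
pCIneo-V5-SBP-HsSmg6-del136-152-siRNAres_K is a 9,871 nt mammalian expression plasmid built on the pCI-neo backbone. It is maintained in E. coli through a high-copy ColE1/pUC-type origin with ampicillin selection (β-lactamase under its own promoter), and it also carries an f1 origin for single-stranded DNA production. A separate SV40 enhancer/early promoter drives the neo (nptII) gene followed by a synthetic poly(A) signal, which provides the standard means of selecting stably transfected mammalian cells with G418-type aminoglycosides.

The expression cassette uses the human CMV immediate early enhancer and promoter followed by the chimeric β-globin/immunoglobulin intron, which generally improves mRNA processing and expression, and ends with the SV40 poly(A) signal. A T7 promoter lies upstream of the coding region and a T3 promoter fragment flanks it downstream. The open reading frame begins with a V5 epitope tag and a streptavidin-binding peptide (SBP), placed N-terminal to human SMG6 (EST1A), an endonuclease that acts in nonsense-mediated mRNA decay. These tags allow antibody detection and streptavidin-based pull-down.

As the name indicates, this SMG6 variant lacks residues 136–152 and is designated siRNA-resistant. Such a version is normally used for complementation after knockdown of the endogenous transcript, although the record does not list the changes that confer resistance. The associated publication concerns two conserved exon junction complex-binding motifs in SMG6, suggesting the deletion probes that interaction. The depositor notes two silent changes (T594C, A699G) and two amino acid substitutions (R291P, N341T) relative to the NCBI reference. The depositor sequence may also be theoretical rather than fully verified.
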