Features (pLannotate 1.2.2; 21 found; start..end, strand, type, name):
    140..517     +  enhancer       CMV enhancer: human cytomegalovirus immediate early enhancer
    518..729     +  promoter       CMV promoter: human cytomegalovirus (CMV) immediate early promoter
    890..1022    +  intron         chimeric intron: chimera between introns from human β-globin and immunoglobulin heavy chain genes
   1067..1085    +  promoter       T7 promoter: promoter for bacteriophage T7 RNA polymerase
   1107..1148    +  CDS            V5 tag: epitope tag from simian virus 5
   1170..1283    +  CDS            SBP: streptavidin-binding peptide selected from a peptide library; binds streptavidin with nanomolar affinity (Keefe et al., 2001)
   1320..5525    +  CDS            SMG6: EST1A_HUMAN - Also known as C17orf31, EST1A, KIAA0732. Experimental evidence at protein level: Swiss-Prot protein existence level 1. Plays a role in nonsense-mediated mRNA decay (PubMed:18974281, PubMed:19060897, PubMed:20930030, PubMed:17053788). Is thought to provide a link to the mRNA degradation machinery as it has endonuclease activity required to initiate NMD, and to serve as an adapter for UPF1 to protein phosphatase 2A (PP2A), thereby triggering UPF1 dephosphorylation (PubMed:18974281, PubMed:19060897, PubMed:20930030, PubMed:17053788). Degrades single-stranded RNA (ssRNA), but not ssD
   5540..5557    -  promoter       T3 promoter (fragment): promoter for bacteriophage T3 RNA polymerase
   5575..5696    -  polyA_signal   SV40 poly(A) signal: SV40 polyadenylation signal
   5719..5787    -  CDS            large T antigen (fragment): large T antigen from SV40 (simian virus 40)
   5811..5878    +  CDS            lacZα (fragment): LacZα fragment of β-galactosidase; lacZ fragment
   5882..6310    +  rep_origin     f1 ori (sequence partly withheld): f1 bacteriophage origin of replication; arrow indicates direction of (+) strand synthesis
   6338..6389    -  misc_feature   bom (fragment): basis of mobility region from pBR322
   6454..6811    +  promoter       SV40 promoter: SV40 enhancer and early promoter
   6862..7653    +  CDS            neo: KKA2_KLEPN - Also known as kan, nptII. Experimental evidence at protein level: Swiss-Prot protein existence level 1. Resistance to kanamycin, neomycin, paromomycin, ribostamycin, butirosin and gentamicin B. From Klebsiella pneumoniae.
   7720..7768    +  polyA_signal   poly(A) signal: synthetic polyadenylation signal
   7788..7842    -  misc_feature   bom (fragment): basis of mobility region from pBR322
   7944..7979    -  CDS            rop (fragment): Rop protein, which maintains plasmids at low copy number; rop
   8074..8178    +  promoter       AmpR promoter: bla
   8179..9039    +  CDS            AmpR: β-lactamase; bla; confers resistance to ampicillin, carbenicillin, and related antibiotics
   9210..9798    +  rep_origin     ori: high-copy-number ColE1/pMB1/pBR322/pUC origin of replication
>Addgene plasmid #146750 | pCIneo-V5-SBP-HsSmg6-del136-152-siRNAres_K | depositor full sequence | sequence record 289196 | Full Sequence
TCAATATTGGCCATTAGCCATATTATTCATTGGTTATATAGCATAAATCAATATTGGCTATTGGCCATTG
CATACGTTGTATCTATATCATAATATGTACATTTATATTGGCTCATGTCCAATATGACCGCCATGTTGGC
ATTGATTATTGACTAGTTATTAATAGTAATCAATTACGGGGTCATTAGTTCATAGCCCATATATGGAGTT
CCGCGTTACATAACTTACGGTAAATGGCCCGCCTGGCTGACCGCCCAACGACCCCCGCCCATTGACGTCA
ATAATGACGTATGTTCCCATAGTAACGCCAATAGGGACTTTCCATTGACGTCAATGGGTGGAGTATTTAC
GGTAAACTGCCCACTTGGCAGTACATCAAGTGTATCATATGCCAAGTCCGCCCCCTATTGACGTCAATGA
CGGTAAATGGCCCGCCTGGCATTATGCCCAGTACATGACCTTACGGGACTTTCCTACTTGGCAGTACATC
TACGTATTAGTCATCGCTATTACCATGGTGATGCGGTTTTGGCAGTACACCAATGGGCGTGGATAGCGGT
TTGACTCACGGGGATTTCCAAGTCTCCACCCCATTGACGTCAATGGGAGTTTGTTTTGGCACCAAAATCA
ACGGGACTTTCCAAAATGTCGTAACAACTGCGATCGCCCGCCCCGTTGACGCAAATGGGCGGTAGGCGTG
TACGGTGGGAGGTCTATATAAGCAGAGCTCGTTTAGTGAACCGTCAGATCACTAGAAGCTTTATTGCGGT
AGTTTATCACAGTTAAATTGCTAACGCAGTCAGTGCTTCTGACACAACAGTCTCGAACTTAAGCTGCAGT
GACTCTCTTAAGGTAGCCTTGCAGAAGTTGGTCGTGAGGCACTGGGCAGGTAAGTATCAAGGTTACAAGA
CAGGTTTAAGGAGACCAATAGAAACTGGGCTTGTCGAGACAGAGAAGACTCTTGCGTTTCTGATAGGCAC
CTATTGGTCTTACTGACATCCACTTTGCCTTTCTCTCCACAGGTGTCCACTCCCAGTTCAATTACAGCTC
TTAAGGCTAGAGTACTTAATACGACTCACTATAGGCTAGCAATTGCGGCCACCATGGGTAAGCCTATCCC
TAACCCTCTCCTCGGTCTCGATTCTACGCCCGGAAGCGGTAGCGGTACCATGGACGAGAAGACCACCGGC
TGGGGGGGCGGCCACGTGGTGGAGGGCCTGGCCGGCGAGCTGGAGCAGCTGCGGGCCAGGCTGGAGCACC
ACCCTCAGGGCCAGCGGGAGCCCTCCGGCGGCTGCAAGCCCCTCGAGAATTCACGCGTGATGGCGGAAGG
GCTGGAGCGTGTGCGGATCTCCGCGTCGGAGCTGCGCGGGATCCTGGCTACTCTGGCCCCGCAGGCCGGG
AGCAGAGAAAACATGAAGGAATTAAAGGAGGCCAGGCCGCGCAAAGATAACAGGCGTCCAGATCTGGAAA
TCTATAAGCCTGGCCTTTCTCGGCTAAGGAACAAGCCCAAAATCAAGGAACCCCCTGGGAGTGAGGAATT
CAAAGATGAAATTGTTAATGACCGAGATTGCTCTGCTGTTGAAAATGGTACACAGCCCGTTAAAGATGTC
TGCAAGGAACTGAACAACCAAGAGCAGAATGGTCCTATAGACCCAGAAAATAATCGGGGACAAGAATCCT
TTCCTAGGACTGCTGGACAAGAGGATCGTAGTCTAAAAATTATCCAGACTGTTAGCAAAGAATCCGCCAG
TCGGGTGGAGGAGGAAGAAGTCCTCAACCAGGTAGAACAACTGAGAGTAGAGGAAGATGAGTGTAGGGGA
AATGTTGCGAAGGAGGAAGTTGCGAATAAACCAGACAGGGCCGAGATAGAAAAGAGCCCAGGTGGTGGGA
GAGTAGGGGCTGCAAAAGGAGAAAAAGGAAAGAGGATGGGAAAAGGGGAGGGGGTGAGGGAAACCCACGA
CGACCCGGCCCGCGGGAGGCCGGGCTCCGCAAAGCGCTACTCCCGCTCAGACAAACGAAGGAATCGCTAC
CGCACGCGCAGCACCAGCTCAGCTGGCAGCAACAACAGCGCTGAGGGAGCTGGCCTGACGGATAATGGAT
GTCGCCGCCGCCGACAGGATAGGACCAAGGAGAGGCCACCACTGAAGAAGCAAGTGTCTGTGTCCTCAAC
CGATTCCTTAGACGAGGACAGAATTGATGAGCCTGATGGATTAGGACCCAGGAGAAGTTCAGAAAGGAAG
AGACATTTAGAAAGAAACTGGTCTGGCCGTGGGGAGGGTGAGCAGAAAACCAGTGCTAAAGAATATCGAG
GCACTCTTCGTGTCACTTTCGATGCAGAAGCCATGAACAAAGAGTCTCCCATGGTGAGGTCAGCCAGGGA
TGATATGGATAGAGGAAAGCCTGACAAAGGCTTGAGCAGTGGGGGCAAAGGCTCTGAGAAGCAGGAGTCC
AAAAACCCGAAACAAGAACTTCGGGGTCGTGGTCGTGGCATTCTGATTTTGCCTGCCCATACCACCCTAT
CTGTCAATTCAGCAGGTTCTCCAGAGTCCGCGCCTTTGGGACCTCGGCTTTTGTTTGGATCTGGTAGTAA
GGGATCTCGGAGTTGGGGCCGTGGAGGCACCACACGCCGATTGTGGGACCCAAACAATCCTGATCAGAAA
CCTGCTCTAAAGACTCAGACGCCCCAGCTACATTTCTTGGACACTGATGATGAAGTCAGCCCTACATCTT
GGGGTGACTCACGCCAGGCTCAGGCATCTTACTATAAGTTTCAAAACTCTGACAACCCCTATTATTACCC
CCGGACACCAGGCCCTGCCTCCCAGTATCCCTATACGGGCTATAACCCTCTACAGTACCCAGTGGGCCCT
ACGAATGGTGTGTACCCAGGGCCTTACTACCCAGGCTACCCGACTCCGTCAGGACAGTATGTGTGTAGCC
CTCTACCTACCAGCACCATGAGTCCCGAGGAGGTAGAGCAGCACATGAGGAACCTGCAGCAACAGGAGCT
GCACAGGCTTCTCCGGGTGGCTGACAACCAGGAACTGCAGCTCAGCAACCTGCTCTCCAGGGACCGCATC
AGTCCGGAGGGCCTGGAGAAGATGGCGCAACTCAGAGCTGAACTGCTGCAGCTATATGAGCGCTGTATTC
TATTAGATATTGAGTTCTCTGATAATCAGAATGTGGATCAGATCCTGTGGAAGAATGCTTTCTATCAGGT
GATTGAGAAGTTCAGGCAACTTGTCAAGGATCCGAATGTTGAGAACCCAGAACAGATTCGGAACAGACTT
TTGGAGCTCTTGGATGAGGGTAGTGACTTCTTTGATAGTTTGCTTCAGAAGCTGCAGGTTACTTACAAGT
TCAAACTGGAAGACTACATGGATGGTCTTGCCATTCGCAGCAAGCCATTACGCAAGACAGTAAAATATGC
CTTGATCAGTGCCCAGCGATGCATGATATGCCAAGGAGATATTGCTAGGTACCGGGAGCAGGCAAGCGAC
ACGGCAAACTATGGGAAAGCACGCAGTTGGTACCTGAAGGCCCAGCACATTGCTCCCAAGAATGGGCGCC
CCTATAACCAGTTGGCTTTGCTGGCAGTGTATACGAGGAGGAAGCTTGACGCTGTCTATTACTATATGCG
CAGTTTAGCTGCCAGCAACCCTATCCTGACTGCCAAGGAGAGTCTCATGAGCTTGTTTGAAGAGACCAAG
CGGAAGGCAGAACAGATGGAAAAGAAGCAACATGAGGAATTTGACCTGAGCCCTGACCAGTGGCGGAAAG
GAAAGAAGTCTACTTTCCGGCATGTTGGAGATGACACCACTCGCCTGGAGATCTGGATTCATCCATCCCA
TCCACGGTCTTCCCAGGGCACTGAGTCTGGGAAGGATTCTGAGCAAGAGAATGGGCTGGGCAGCCTGAGT
CCCAGTGATCTGAACAAAAGGTTCATCCTCAGTTTTCTCCATGCCCATGGGAAGCTGTTTACCCGGATTG
GGATGGAGACATTCCCTGCAGTGGCTGAGAAGGTCCTCAAGGAGTTCCAGGTGTTACTGCAGCACAGCCC
CTCTCCCATTGGAAGTACCCGCATGCTGCAGCTTATGACCATCAATATGTTTGCAGTACACAACTCCCAG
CTGAAAGACTGCTTCTCGGAGGAGTGCCGCTCTGTGATCCAGGAACAAGCCGCAGCTCTGGGCTTGGCCA
TGTTTTCTCTACTGGTCCGCCGCTGCACCTGCTTACTTAAGGAGTCCGCCAAAGCTCAGCTGTCCTCTCC
TGAGGACCAGGATGACCAAGACGACATCAAGGTGTCTTCCTTTGTCCCGGACCTGAAGGAGCTGCTCCCC
AGTGTCAAAGTCTGGTCAGATTGGATGCTCGGCTACCCGGACACCTGGAATCCTCCTCCCACATCCCTGG
ATCTGCCCTCGCATGTTGCTGTGGATGTATGGTCGACGCTGGCTGATTTCTGTAACATACTGACTGCAGT
GAATCAGTCTGAGGTGCCACTGTACAAGGACCCGGATGATGACCTCACCCTTCTTATCCTGGAAGAGGAT
CGGCTTCTCTCGGGCTTTGTCCCCTTGCTGGCTGCCCCTCAGGACCCCTGCTACGTGGAGAAAACCTCGG
ATAAGGTTATTGCAGCTGACTGCAAAAGGGTCACAGTGCTGAAGTATTTTCTGGAAGCCCTTTGTGGACA
AGAAGAGCCTCTGCTGGCATTCAAGGGTGGAAAGTATGTGTCAGTGGCACCCGTCCCAGACACCATGGGA
AAGGAAATGGGAAGCCAAGAGGGAACACGACTGGAAGATGAGGAGGAGGATGTGGTGATTGAAGACTTTG
AGGAAGATTCAGAGGCTGAAGGCAGCGGAGGCGAGGATGACATCAGGGAGCTTCGGGCCAAGAAGCTGGC
TCTGGCCAGGAAGATAGCTGAGCAGCAGCGTCGCCAGGAAAAGATCCAGGCTGTCCTGGAGGACCACAGT
CAGATGAGGCAGATGGAGCTCGAAATCAGACCTTTGTTCCTCGTACCAGACACCAACGGCTTCATTGACC
ACCTGGCCAGTCTGGCGCGGCTGCTGGAGAGCAGGAAGTACATCCTGGTGGTGCCCCTCATCGTGATCAA
TGAGCTGGACGGCCTGGCCAAGGGGCAGGAGACAGACCACCGGGCTGGGGGCTACGCCCGTGTGGTACAA
GAGAAGGCCCGCAAGTCCATCGAGTTCCTCGAGCAGCGATTCGAGAGTCGGGACTCTTGCCTGCGAGCCC
TGACCAGCCGTGGCAATGAACTCGAATCCATCGCCTTCCGCAGTGAGGACATCACTGGCCAGCTGGGTAA
CAACGATGATCTCATCCTGTCCTGCTGCCTCCACTACTGCAAAGACAAGGCTAAGGACTTCATGCCCGCC
AGCAAAGAGGAGCCAATCCGGCTACTGCGGGAGGTGGTGCTGTTGACGGATGACCGGAACCTGCGTGTGA
AGGCGCTCACAAGGAATGTTCCTGTACGGGACATCCCAGCCTTCCTCACGTGGGCCCAGGTGGGCTGAGC
GGCCGCTTCCCTTTAGTGAGGGTTAATGCTTCGAGCAGACATGATAAGATACATTGATGAGTTTGGACAA
ACCACAACTAGAATGCAGTGAAAAAAATGCTTTATTTGTGAAATTTGTGATGCTATTGCTTTATTTGTAA
CCATTATAAGCTGCAATAAACAAGTTAACAACAACAATTGCATTCATTTTATGTTTCAGGTTCAGGGGGA
GATGTGGGAGGTTTTTTAAAGCAAGTAAAACCTCTACAAATGTGGTAAAATCCGATAAGGATCGATCCGG
GCTGGCGTAATAGCGAAGAGGCCCGCACCGATCGCCCTTCCCAACAGTTGCGCAGCCTGAATGGCGAATG
G
[124 nt withheld, positions 5882-6005]
C
[91 nt withheld, positions 6007-6097]
A
[49 nt withheld, positions 6099-6147]
CCTTTGACGTTGGAGTCCACGTTCTTT
[37 nt withheld, positions 6175-6211]
ACCCTATCTCGGTCTATTCTTTTGATTTATAAGGGATTTTGCCGATTTCGGCCTATTGGTTAAAAAATGA
GCTGATTTAACAAAAATTTAACGCGAATTTTAACAAAATATTAACGCTTACAATTTCCTGATGCGGTATT
TTCTCCTTACGCATCTGTGCGGTATTTCACACCGCATACGCGGATCTGCGCAGCACCATGGCCTGAAATA
ACCTCTGAAAGAGGAACTTGGTTAGGTACCTTCTGAGGCGGAAAGAACCAGCTGTGGAATGTGTGTCAGT
TAGGGTGTGGAAAGTCCCCAGGCTCCCCAGCAGGCAGAAGTATGCAAAGCATGCATCTCAATTAGTCAGC
AACCAGGTGTGGAAAGTCCCCAGGCTCCCCAGCAGGCAGAAGTATGCAAAGCATGCATCTCAATTAGTCA
GCAACCATAGTCCCGCCCCTAACTCCGCCCATCCCGCCCCTAACTCCGCCCAGTTCCGCCCATTCTCCGC
CCCATGGCTGACTAATTTTTTTTATTTATGCAGAGGCCGAGGCCGCCTCGGCCTCTGAGCTATTCCAGAA
GTAGTGAGGAGGCTTTTTTGGAGGCCTAGGCTTTTGCAAAAAGCTTGATTCTTCTGACACAACAGTCTCG
AACTTAAGGCTAGAGCCACCATGATTGAACAAGATGGATTGCACGCAGGTTCTCCGGCCGCTTGGGTGGA
GAGGCTATTCGGCTATGACTGGGCACAACAGACAATCGGCTGCTCTGATGCCGCCGTGTTCCGGCTGTCA
GCGCAGGGGCGCCCGGTTCTTTTTGTCAAGACCGACCTGTCCGGTGCCCTGAATGAACTGCAGGACGAGG
CAGCGCGGCTATCGTGGCTGGCCACGACGGGCGTTCCTTGCGCAGCTGTGCTCGACGTTGTCACTGAAGC
GGGAAGGGACTGGCTGCTATTGGGCGAAGTGCCGGGGCAGGATCTCCTGTCATCTCACCTTGCTCCTGCC
GAGAAAGTATCCATCATGGCTGATGCAATGCGGCGGCTGCATACGCTTGATCCGGCTACCTGCCCATTCG
ACCACCAAGCGAAACATCGCATCGAGCGAGCACGTACTCGGATGGAAGCCGGTCTTGTCGATCAGGATGA
TCTGGACGAAGAGCATCAGGGGCTCGCGCCAGCCGAACTGTTCGCCAGGCTCAAGGCGCGCATGCCCGAC
GGCGAGGATCTCGTCGTGACCCATGGCGATGCCTGCTTGCCGAATATCATGGTGGAAAATGGCCGCTTTT
CTGGATTCATCGACTGTGGCCGGCTGGGTGTGGCGGACCGCTATCAGGACATAGCGTTGGCTACCCGTGA
TATTGCTGAAGAGCTTGGCGGCGAATGGGCTGACCGCTTCCTCGTGCTTTACGGTATCGCCGCTCCCGAT
TCGCAGCGCATCGCCTTCTATCGCCTTCTTGACGAGTTCTTCTGAGCGGGACTCTGGGGTTCGAAATGAC
CGACCAAGCGACGCCCAACCTGCCATCACGATGGCCGCAATAAAATATCTTTATTTTCATTACATCTGTG
TGTTGGTTTTTTGTGTGAATCGATAGCGATAAGGATCCGCGTATGGTGCACTCTCAGTACAATCTGCTCT
GATGCCGCATAGTTAAGCCAGCCCCGACACCCGCCAACACCCGCTGACGCGCCCTGACGGGCTTGTCTGC
TCCCGGCATCCGCTTACAGACAAGCTGTGACCGTCTCCGGGAGCTGCATGTGTCAGAGGTTTTCACCGTC
ATCACCGAAACGCGCGAGACGAAAGGGCCTCGTGATACGCCTATTTTTATAGGTTAATGTCATGATAATA
ATGGTTTCTTAGACGTCAGGTGGCACTTTTCGGGGAAATGTGCGCGGAACCCCTATTTGTTTATTTTTCT
AAATACATTCAAATATGTATCCGCTCATGAGACAATAACCCTGATAAATGCTTCAATAATATTGAAAAAG
GAAGAGTATGAGTATTCAACATTTCCGTGTCGCCCTTATTCCCTTTTTTGCGGCATTTTGCCTTCCTGTT
TTTGCTCACCCAGAAACGCTGGTGAAAGTAAAAGATGCTGAAGATCAGTTGGGTGCACGAGTGGGTTACA
TCGAACTGGATCTCAACAGCGGTAAGATCCTTGAGAGTTTTCGCCCCGAAGAACGTTTTCCAATGATGAG
CACTTTTAAAGTTCTGCTATGTGGCGCGGTATTATCCCGTATTGACGCCGGGCAAGAGCAACTCGGTCGC
CGCATACACTATTCTCAGAATGACTTGGTTGAGTACTCACCAGTCACAGAAAAGCATCTTACGGATGGCA
TGACAGTAAGAGAATTATGCAGTGCTGCCATAACCATGAGTGATAACACTGCGGCCAACTTACTTCTGAC
AACGATCGGAGGACCGAAGGAGCTAACCGCTTTTTTGCACAACATGGGGGATCATGTAACTCGCCTTGAT
CGTTGGGAACCGGAGCTGAATGAAGCCATACCAAACGACGAGCGTGACACCACGATGCCTGTAGCAATGG
CAACAACGTTGCGCAAACTATTAACTGGCGAACTACTTACTCTAGCTTCCCGGCAACAATTAATAGACTG
GATGGAGGCGGATAAAGTTGCAGGACCACTTCTGCGCTCGGCCCTTCCGGCTGGCTGGTTTATTGCTGAT
AAATCTGGAGCCGGTGAGCGTGGGTCTCGCGGTATCATTGCAGCACTGGGGCCAGATGGTAAGCCCTCCC
GTATCGTAGTTATCTACACGACGGGGAGTCAGGCAACTATGGATGAACGAAATAGACAGATCGCTGAGAT
AGGTGCCTCACTGATTAAGCATTGGTAACTGTCAGACCAAGTTTACTCATATATACTTTAGATTGATTTA
AAACTTCATTTTTAATTTAAAAGGATCTAGGTGAAGATCCTTTTTGATAATCTCATGACCAAAATCCCTT
AACGTGAGTTTTCGTTCCACTGAGCGTCAGACCCCGTAGAAAAGATCAAAGGATCTTCTTGAGATCCTTT
TTTTCTGCGCGTAATCTGCTGCTTGCAAACAAAAAAACCACCGCTACCAGCGGTGGTTTGTTTGCCGGAT
CAAGAGCTACCAACTCTTTTTCCGAAGGTAACTGGCTTCAGCAGAGCGCAGATACCAAATACTGTTCTTC
TAGTGTAGCCGTAGTTAGGCCACCACTTCAAGAACTCTGTAGCACCGCCTACATACCTCGCTCTGCTAAT
CCTGTTACCAGTGGCTGCTGCCAGTGGCGATAAGTCGTGTCTTACCGGGTTGGACTCAAGACGATAGTTA
CCGGATAAGGCGCAGCGGTCGGGCTGAACGGGGGGTTCGTGCACACAGCCCAGCTTGGAGCGAACGACCT
ACACCGAACTGAGATACCTACAGCGTGAGCTATGAGAAAGCGCCACGCTTCCCGAAGGGAGAAAGGCGGA
CAGGTATCCGGTAAGCGGCAGGGTCGGAACAGGAGAGCGCACGAGGGAGCTTCCAGGGGGAAACGCCTGG
TATCTTTATAGTCCTGTCGGGTTTCGCCACCTCTGACTTGAGCGTCGATTTTTGTGATGCTCGTCAGGGG
GGCGGAGCCTATGGAAAAACGCCAGCAACGCGGCCTTTTTACGGTTCCTGGCCTTTTGCTGGCCTTTTGC
TCACATGGCTCGACAGATCT
